Addgene plasmid #92319: pBEST-p70a-UTR3-Nterm 6xHis mRFP K15TAG-T500
Purpose: Expression of NTerm 6xHis tagged mRFP mutant K15TAG for ncAA incoporation using the p70a promoter and UTR3
Depositing lab: Lital Alfonta. Depositing organization: Ben-Gurion University. Publication: Tuning of Recombinant Protein Expression in Escherichia coli by Manipulating Transcription, Translation Initiation Rates, and Incorporation of Noncanonical Amino Acids. Schlesinger O, Chemla Y, Heltberg M, Ozer E, Marshall R, Noireaux V, Jensen MH, Alfonta L. ACS Synth Biol. 2017 Mar 9. doi: 10.1021/acssynbio.7b00019. PubMed 28230975.
Backbone
  Vector backbone: pBEST
  Backbone manufacturer: Promega
  Backbone size w/o insert (bp): 2524
  Total vector size (bp): 3241
  Vector type: Bacterial Expression, Synthetic Biology ; Cell Free Protein Synthesis (CFPS)
Growth in bacteria
  Bacterial resistance: Ampicillin, 100 μg/mL
  Growth temperature: 37°C
  Growth strain: DH5alpha
  Copy number: High Copy
Gene/Insert
  Gene/Insert name: Optimized NTerm 6xHis tagged monomeric RFP (mRFP) (alt name: mRFP1)
  Species: Discosoma coral
  Insert size (bp): 717
  Promoter: p70a
  Tag / fusion protein: 6xHis (N terminal on insert)
  Cloning method: Restriction Enzyme; 5′ cloning site NcoI (not destroyed); 3′ cloning site XhoI (not destroyed)
  Sequencing primers: 5′ GTGAAGACTATCGCACCATCAG; 3′ GATAAAGAAGACAGTCATAAGTGC
Terms and licenses: Academic/Nonprofit Terms; Industry Terms: Not Available to Industry
How to cite: pBEST-p70a-UTR3-Nterm 6xHis mRFP K15TAG-T500 was a gift from Lital Alfonta (Addgene plasmid # 92319 ; http://n2t.net/addgene:92319 ; RRID:Addgene_92319)
