[The description below was written by a language model from this plasmid's Addgene catalogue record and pLannotate feature annotations shown in this document.]
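Description:
pBEST-p70a-UTR3-Nterm 6xHis mRFP K15TAG-T500 is a small (about 3.2 kb) bacterial expression plasmid built on the pBEST backbone. It is intended both for expression in Escherichia coli and for cell-free protein synthesis reactions. It replicates from a high-copy ColE1/pUC-type origin and is selected with ampicillin through a β-lactamase gene driven by its own bla promoter.

The payload is a codon-optimized monomeric red fluorescent protein (mRFP1, derived from Discosoma) carrying an N-terminal 6xHis tag, cloned between NcoI and XhoI sites that remain intact. The codon for lysine 15 has been replaced with an amber stop codon (TAG). Full-length fluorescent protein is therefore produced only when the amber codon is suppressed, typically by an orthogonal tRNA/aminoacyl-tRNA synthetase pair that inserts a noncanonical amino acid; that machinery is not encoded on this plasmid. Transcription is driven by the p70a promoter. The automated annotation does not label this promoter, but it flags lambda-phage-derived sequence (called as an O protein fragment) directly upstream of the reporter, which probably corresponds to the promoter region. Translation initiation is set by the element named UTR3, within which the annotation detects a ribosome binding site resembling that of T7 gene 10. The name indicates a T500 terminator after the coding sequence, although this is not annotated. A short tetracycline-resistance fragment downstream appears to be a nonfunctional backbone remnant, and the short "capTEV" hit simply reflects the His tag.

The plasmid serves as a red-fluorescent, affinity-purifiable reporter of amber suppression. It belongs to work examining how transcription strength, translation initiation rate and noncanonical amino acid incorporation together shape recombinant protein yield.
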