Features (pLannotate 1.2.2; 8 found; start..end, strand, type, name):
    682..786     -  promoter       AmpR promoter: bla
    888..1181    +  CDS            O (fragment): VRPO_LAMBD - Protein inferred from homology: Swiss-Prot protein existence level 3. Necessary for the bidirectional replication of DNA. It interacts with the ori (origin of replication) region of the genome during the initiation of replication. From Escherichia phage lambda (Bacteriophage lambda).
   1210..1232    +  RBS            RBS: efficient ribosome binding site from bacteriophage T7 gene 10 (Olins and Rangwala, 1989)
   1251..1267    +  CDS            capTEV™ (fragment): composite tag for in vivo biotinylation, TEV protease cleavage, and 6xHis tagging
   1278..1952    +  CDS            mRFP1: mRFP1 is a basic (constitutively fluorescent) red fluorescent protein published in 2002, derived from Discosoma sp.. It is reported to be a somewhat slowly-maturing monomer with low acid sensitivity.
   1992..2123    +  CDS            TcR (fragment): tetracycline efflux protein; tet; confers resistance to tetracycline
   2303..2891    -  rep_origin     ori: high-copy-number ColE1/pMB1/pBR322/pUC origin of replication
   3062..681     -  CDS            AmpR (across the origin): β-lactamase; bla; confers resistance to ampicillin, carbenicillin, and related antibiotics
>Addgene plasmid #92319 | pBEST-p70a-UTR3-Nterm 6xHis mRFP K15TAG-T500 | addgene full sequence | sequence record 182040 | Addgene NGS Result
CCAGCCAGCCGGAAGGGCCGAGCGCAGAAGTGGTCCTGCAACTTTATCCGCCTCCATCCAGTCTATTAAT
TGTTGCCGGGAAGCTAGAGTAAGTAGTTCGCCAGTTAATAGTTTGCGCAACGTTGTTGCCATTGCTACAG
GCATCGTGGTGTCACGCTCGTCGTTTGGTATGGCTTCATTCAGCTCCGGTTCCCAACGATCAAGGCGAGT
TACATGATCCCCCATGTTGTGCAAAAAAGCGGTTAGCTCCTTCGGTCCTCCGATCGTTGTCAGAAGTAAG
TTGGCCGCAGTGTTATCACTCATGGTTATGGCAGCACTGCATAATTCTCTTACTGTCATGCCATCCGTAA
GATGCTTTTCTGTGACTGGTGAGTACTCAACCAAGTCATTCTGAGAATAGTGTATGCGGCGACCGAGTTG
CTCTTGCCCGGCGTCAACACGGGATAATACCGCGCCACATAGCAGAACTTTAAAAGTGCTCATCATTGGA
AAACGTTCTTCGGGGCGAAAACTCTCAAGGATCTTACCGCTGTTGAGATCCAGTTCGATGTAACCCACTC
GTGCACCCAACTGATCTTCAGCATCTTTTACTTTCACCAGCGTTTCTGGGTGAGCAAAAACAGGAAGGCA
AAATGCCGCAAAAAAGGGAATAAGGGCGACACGGAAATGTTGAATACTCATACTCTTCCTTTTTCAATAT
TATTGAAGCATTTATCAGGGTTATTGTCTCATGAGCGGATACATATTTGAATGTATTTAGAAAAATAAAC
AAATAGGGGTTCCGCGCACATTTCCCCGAAAAGTGCCACCTGACGTCTAAGAAACCATTATTATCATGAC
ATTAACCTATAAAAATAGGCGTATCACGAGGCCCTTTCGTCTTCAAGAATTCTGGCGAATCCTCTGACCA
GCCAGAAAACGACCTTTCTGTGGTGAAACCGGATGCTGCAATTCAGAGCGCCAGCAAGTGGGGGACAGCA
GAAGACCTGACCGCCGCAGAGTGGATGTTTGACATGGTGAAGACTATCGCACCATCAGCCAGAAAACCGA
ATTTTGCTGGGTGGGCTAACGATATCCGCCTGATGCGTGAACGTGACGGACGTAACCACCGCGACATGTG
TGTGCTGTTCCGCTGGGCATGCTGAGCTAACACCGTGCGTGTTGACAATTTTACCTCTGGCGGTGATAAT
GGTTGCAGCTAGCAATAATTTTGTTTAACTTTAAGAACGAGATATACCATGGGCAGCAGCCATCATCATC
ATCATCACAGCTCTAGAATGGCTTCCTCCGAAGACGTTATCAAAGAGTTCATGCGTTTCTAGGTTCGTAT
GGAAGGTTCCGTTAACGGTCACGAGTTCGAAATCGAAGGTGAAGGTGAAGGTCGTCCGTACGAAGGTACC
CAGACCGCTAAACTGAAAGTTACCAAAGGTGGTCCGCTGCCGTTCGCTTGGGACATCCTGTCCCCGCAGT
TCCAGTACGGTTCCAAAGCTTACGTTAAACACCCGGCTGACATCCCGGACTACCTGAAACTGTCCTTCCC
GGAAGGTTTCAAATGGGAACGTGTTATGAACTTCGAAGACGGTGGTGTTGTTACCGTTACCCAGGACTCC
TCCCTGCAAGACGGTGAGTTCATCTACAAAGTTAAACTGCGTGGTACCAACTTCCCGTCCGACGGTCCGG
TTATGCAGAAAAAAACCATGGGTTGGGAAGCTTCCACCGAACGTATGTACCCGGAAGACGGTGCTCTGAA
AGGTGAAATCAAAATGCGTCTGAAACTGAAAGACGGTGGTCACTACGACGCTGAAGTTAAAACCACCTAC
ATGGCTAAAAAACCGGTTCAGCTGCCGGGTGCTTACAAAACCGACATCAAACTGGACATCACCTCCCACA
ACGAAGACTACACCATCGTTGAACAGTACGAACGTGCTGAAGGTCGTCACTCCACCGGTGCTTAACTCGA
GCAAAGCCCGCCGAAAGGCGGGCTTTTCTGTGTCGACCGATGCCCTTGAGAGCCTTCAACCCAGTCAGCT
CCTTCCGGTGGGCGCGGGGCATGACTATCGTCGCCGCACTTATGACTGTCTTCTTTATCATGCAACTCGT
AGGACAGGTGCCGGCAGCGCTCTTCCGCTTCCTCGCTCACTGACTCGCTGCGCTCGGTCGTTCGGCTGCG
GCGAGCGGTATCAGCTCACTCAAAGGCGGTAATACGGTTATCCACAGAATCAGGGGATAACGCAGGAAAG
AACATGTGAGCAAAAGGCCAGCAAAAGGCCAGGAACCGTAAAAAGGCCGCGTTGCTGGCGTTTTTCCATA
GGCTCCGCCCCCCTGACGAGCATCACAAAAATCGACGCTCAAGTCAGAGGTGGCGAAACCCGACAGGACT
ATAAAGATACCAGGCGTTTCCCCCTGGAAGCTCCCTCGTGCGCTCTCCTGTTCCGACCCTGCCGCTTACC
GGATACCTGTCCGCCTTTCTCCCTTCGGGAAGCGTGGCGCTTTCTCATAGCTCACGCTGTAGGTATCTCA
GTTCGGTGTAGGTCGTTCGCTCCAAGCTGGGCTGTGTGCACGAACCCCCCGTTCAGCCCGACCGCTGCGC
CTTATCCGGTAACTATCGTCTTGAGTCCAACCCGGTAAGACACGACTTATCGCCACTGGCAGCAGCCACT
GGTAACAGGATTAGCAGAGCGAGGTATGTAGGCGGTGCTACAGAGTTCTTGAAGTGGTGGCCTAACTACG
GCTACACTAGAAGAACAGTATTTGGTATCTGCGCTCTGCTGAAGCCAGTTACCTTCGGAAAAAGAGTTGG
TAGCTCTTGATCCGGCAAACAAACCACCGCTGGTAGCGGTGGTTTTTTTGTTTGCAAGCAGCAGATTACG
CGCAGAAAAAAAGGATCTCAAGAAGATCCTTTGATCTTTTCTACGGGGTCTGACGCTCAGTGGAACGAAA
ACTCACGTTAAGGGATTTTGGTCATGAGATTATCAAAAAGGATCTTCACCTAGATCCTTTTAAATTAAAA
ATGAAGTTTTAAATCAATCTAAAGTATATATGAGTAAACTTGGTCTGACAGTTACCAATGCTTAATCAGT
GAGGCACCTATCTCAGCGATCTGTCTATTTCGTTCATCCATAGTTGCCTGACTCCCCGTCGTGTAGATAA
CTACGATACGGGAGGGCTTACCATCTGGCCCCAGTGCTGCAATGATACCGCGAGACCCACGCTCACCGGC
TCCAGATTTATCAGCAATAAA
